>Addgene plasmid #83384 | His8:MBP-tev-Phe-eK-Flv | addgene full sequence | sequence record 173972 | Addgene NGS Result
AAAGGTGAAATCATGCCGAACATCCCGCAGATGTCCGCTTTCTGGTATGCCGTGCGTACTGCGGTGATCA
ACGCCGCCAGCGGTCGTCAGACTGTCGATGAAGCCCTGAAAGACGCGCAGACTAATTCGAGCTCGAACAA
CAACAACAATAACAATAACAACAACCTCGGGATCGACGAAAACCTGTACCTCACAAGTTTGTACAAAAAA
GCAGGCTTAGAGAATCTTTATTTTCAGTTCCACGGATCTGGAGCTTGGCTGTTGCCCGTCTCACTGGTGA
AAAGAAAAACCACCCTGGCGCCCAATACGCAAACCGCCTCTCCCCGCGCGTTGGCCGATTCATTAATGCA
GGGAATGGGATCCTACCCATACGATGTTCCTGACTATGCGGGCTATCCCTATGACGTCCCGGACTATGCA
GGATCCTATCCATACGACGTTCCAGATTACGCTGGTGCTGCAGATATCACTCTTATCAGCGGCAGCACCC
TCGGCGGTGCCGAATATGTAGCAGAACACCTGGCTGAAAAGCTGGAAGAGGCGGGTTTTACCACCGAAAC
GCTGCACGGTCCGCTGTTGGAAGATTTATCTGCCTCGGGGATCTGGCTGATTATCAGCTCCACCCACGGT
GCCGGAGATATTCCGGACAACCTTTCTCCTTTCTATGAAGCATTGCAGGAACAGAAGCCCGATCTTTCTG
CGGTCCGCTTTGGCGCAATCGGTATTGGTAGTCGTGAATATGACACCTTTTGTGGGGCTATCGATAAACT
CGAGGCAGAACTCAAAGATTCCGGTGCAAAACAGACAGGCGAAACACTGAAGATCAACATTCTTGATCAC
GACATTCCGGAAGATCCGGCAGAAGAATGGCTGGGATCGTGGATTAATTTACTCAAATAATGATACCCAG
CTTTCTTGTACAAAGTGGTGATGGCGCGCCTGTAGGACGTCGACGGTACCATCGATACGCGTTCGAAGCT
TAATTAGCTGAGCTTGGACTCCTGTTGATAGATCCAGTAATGACCTCAGAACTCCATCTGGATTTGTTCA
GAACGCTCGGTTGCCGCCGGGCGTTTTTTATTGGTGAGAATCCAAGCTAGCTTGGCGAGATTTTCAGGAG
CTAAGGAAGCTAAAATGGAGAAAAAAATCACTGGATATACCACCGTTGATATATCCCAATGGCATCGTAA
AGAACATTTTGAGGCATTTCAGTCAGTTGCTCAATGTACCTATAACCAGACCGTTCAGCTGGATATTACG
GCCTTTTTAAAGACCGTAAAGAAAAATAAGCACAAGTTTTATCCGGCCTTTATTCACATTCTTGCCCGCC
TGATGAATGCTCATCCGGAATTTCGTATGGCAATGAAAGACGGTGAGCTGGTGATATGGGATAGTGTTCA
CCCTTGTTACACCGTTTTCCATGAGCAAACTGAAACGTTTTCATCGCTCTGGAGTGAATACCACGACGAT
TTCCGGCAGTTTCTACACATATATTCGCAAGATGTGGCGTGTTACGGTGAAAACCTGGCCTATTTCCCTA
AAGGGTTTATTGAGAATATGTTTTTCGTCTCAGCCAATCCCTGGGTGAGTTTCACCAGTTTTGATTTAAA
CGTGGCCAATATGGACAACTTCTTCGCCCCCGTTTTCACCATGGGCAAATATTATACGCAAGGCGACAAG
GTGCTGATGCCGCTGGCGATTCAGGTTCATCATGCCGTTTGTGATGGCTTCCATGTCGGCAGAATGCTTA
ATGAATTACAACAGTACTGCGATGAGTGGCAGGGCGGGGCGTAATTTTTTTAAGGCAGTTATTGGTGCCC
TTAAACGCCTGGGGTAATGACTCTCTAGCTTGAGGCATCAAATAAAACGAAAGGCTCAGTCGAAAGACTG
GGCCTTTCGTTTTATCTGTTGTTTGTCGGTGAACGCTCTCCTGAGTAGGACAAATCCGCCCTCTAGATTA
CGTGCAGTCGATGATAAGCTGTCAAACATGAGAATTGTGCCTAATGAGTGAGCTAACTTACATTAATTGC
GTTGCGCTCACTGCCCGCTTTCCAGTCGGGAAACCTGTCGTGCCAGCTGCATTAATGAATCGGCCAACGC
GCGGGGAGAGGCGGTTTGCGTATTGGGCGCCAGGGTGGTTTTTCTTTTCACCAGTGAGACGGGCAACAGC
TGATTGCCCTTCACCGCCTGGCCCTGAGAGAGTTGCAGCAAGCGGTCCACGCTGGTTTGCCCCAGCAGGC
GAAAATCCTGTTTGATGGTGGTTAACGGCGGGATATAACATGAGCTGTCTTCGGTATCGTCGTATCCCAC
TACCGAGATATCCGCACCAACGCGCAGCCCGGACTCGGTAATGGCGCGCATTGCGCCCAGCGCCATCTGA
TCGTTGGCAACCAGCATCGCAGTGGGAACGATGCCCTCATTCAGCATTTGCATGGTTTGTTGAAAACCGG
ACATGGCACTCCAGTCGCCTTCCCGTTCCGCTATCGGCTGAATTTGATTGCGAGTGAGATATTTATGCCA
GCCAGCCAGACGCAGACGCGCCGAGACAGAACTTAATGGGCCCGCTAACAGCGCGATTTGCTGGTGACCC
AATGCGACCAGATGCTCCACGCCCAGTCGCGTACCGTCTTCATGGGAGAAAATAATACTGTTGATGGGTG
TCTGGTCAGAGACATCAAGAAATAACGCCGGAACATTAGTGCAGGCAGCTTCCACAGCAATGGCATCCTG
GTCATCCAGCGGATAGTTAATGATCAGCCCACTGACGCGTTGCGCGAGAAGATTGTGCACCGCCGCTTTA
CAGGCTTCGACGCCGCTTCGTTCTACCATCGACACCACCACGCTGGCACCCAGTTGATCGGCGCGAGATT
TAATCGCCGCGACAATTTGCGACGGCGCGTGCAGGGCCAGACTGGAGGTGGCAACGCCAATCAGCAACGA
CTGTTTGCCCGCCAGTTGTTGTGCCACGCGGTTGGGAATGTAATTCAGCTCCGCCATCGCCGCTTCCACT
TTTTCCCGCGTTTTCGCAGAAACGTGGCTGGCCTGGTTCACCACGCGGGAAACGGTCTGATAAGAGACAC
CGGCATACTCTGCGACATCGTATAACGTTACTGGTTTCACATTCACCACCCTGAATTGACTCTCTTCCGG
GCGCTATCATGCCATACCGCGAAAGGTTTTGCACCATTCGATGGTGTCGGAATTTCGGGCAGCGTTGGGT
CCTGGCCACGGGTGCGCATGATCTAGAGCTGCCTCGCGCGTTTCGGTGATGACGGTGAAAACCTCTGACA
CATGCAGCTCCCGGAGACGGTCACAGCTTGTCTGTAAGCGGATGCCGGGAGCAGACAAGCCCGTCAGGGC
GCGTCAGCGGGTGTTGGCGGGTGTCGGGGCGCAGCCATGACCCAGTCACGTAGCGATAGCGGAGTGTATA
CTGGCTTAACTATGCGGCATCAGAGCAGATTGTACTGAGAGTGCACCATATGCGGTGTGAAATACCGCAC
AGATGCGTAAGGAGAAAATACCGCATCAGGCGCTCTTCCGCTTCCTCGCTCACTGACTCGCTGCGCTCGG
TCGTTCGGCTGCGGCGAGCGGTATCAGCTCACTCAAAGGCGGTAATACGGTTATCCACAGAATCAGGGGA
TAACGCAGGAAAGAACATGTGAGCAAAAGGCCAGCAAAAGGCCAGGAACCGTAAAAAGGCCGCGTTGCTG
GCGTTTTTCCATAGGCTCCGCCCCCCTGACGAGCATCACAAAAATCGACGCTCAAGTCAGAGGTGGCGAA
ACCCGACAGGACTATAAAGATACCAGGCGTTTCCCCCTGGAAGCTCCCTCGTGCGCTCTCCTGTTCCGAC
CCTGCCGCTTACCGGATACCTGTCCGCCTTTCTCCCTTCGGGAAGCGTGGCGCTTTCTCATAGCTCACGC
TGTAGGTATCTCAGTTCGGTGTAGGTCGTTCGCTCCAAGCTGGGCTGTGTGCACGAACCCCCCGTTCAGC
CCGACCGCTGCGCCTTATCCGGTAACTATCGTCTTGAGTCCAACCCGGTAAGACACGACTTATCGCCACT
GGCAGCAGCCACTGGTAACAGGATTAGCAGAGCGAGGTATGTAGGCGGTGCTACAGAGTTCTTGAAGTGG
TGGCCTAACTACGGCTACACTAGAAGGACAGTATTTGGTATCTGCGCTCTGCTGAAGCCAGTTACCTTCG
GAAAAAGAGTTGGTAGCTCTTGATCCGGCAAACAAACCACCGCTGGTAGCGGTGGTTTTTTTGTTTGCAA
GCAGCAGATTACGCGCAGAAAAAAAGGATCTCAAGAAGATCCTTTGATCTTTTCTACGGGGTCTGACGCT
CAGTGGAACGAAAACTCACGTTAAGGGATTTTGGTCATGAGATTATCAAAAAGGATCTTCACCTAGATCC
TTTTAAATTAAAAATGAAGTTTTAAATCAATCTAAAGTATATATGAGTAAACTTGGTCTGACAGTTACCA
ATGCTTAATCAGTGAGGCACCTATCTCAGCGATCTGTCTATTTCGTTCATCCATAGTTGCCTGACTCCCC
GTCGTGTAGATAACTACGATACGGGAGGGCTTACCATCTGGCCCCAGTGCTGCAATGATACCGCGAGACC
CACGCTCACCGGCTCCAGATTTATCAGCAATAAACCAGCCAGCCGGAAGGGCCGAGCGCAGAAGTGGTCC
TGCAACTTTATCCGCCTCCATCCAGTCTATTAATTGTTGCCGGGAAGCTAGAGTAAGTAGTTCGCCAGTT
AATAGTTTGCGCAACGTTGTTGCCATTGCTACAGGCATCGTGGTGTCACGCTCGTCGTTTGGTATGGCTT
CATTCAGCTCCGGTTCCCAACGATCAAGGCGAGTTACATGATCCCCCATGTTGTGCAAAAAAGCGGTTAG
CTCCTTCGGTCCTCCGATCGTTGTCAGAAGTAAGTTGGCCGCAGTGTTATCACTCATGGTTATGGCAGCA
CTGCATAATTCTCTTACTGTCATGCCATCCGTAAGATGCTTTTCTGTGACTGGTGAGTACTCAACCAAGT
CATTCTGAGAATAGTGTATGCGGCGACCGAGTTGCTCTTGCCCGGCGTCAATACGGGATAATACCGCGCC
ACATAGCAGAACTTTAAAAGTGCTCATCATTGGAAAACGTTCTTCGGGGCGAAAACTCTCAAGGATCTTA
CCGCTGTTGAGATCCAGTTCGATGTAACCCACTCGTGCACCCAACTGATCTTCAGCATCTTTTACTTTCA
CCAGCGTTTCTGGGTGAGCAAAAACAGGAAGGCAAAATGCCGCAAAAAAGGGAATAAGGGCGACACGGAA
ATGTTGAATACTCATACTCTTCCTTTTTCAATATTATTGAAGCATTTATCAGGGTTATTGTCTCATGAGC
GGATACATATTTGAATGTATTTAGAAAAATAAACAAATAGGGGTTCCGCGCACATTTCCCCGAAAAGTGC
CACCTGACGTCTAAGAAACCATTATTATCATGACATTAACCTATAAAAATAGGCGTATCACGAGGCCCTT
TCGTCTTCACCTCGAGAAATCATAAAAAATTTATTTGCTTTGTGAGCGGATAACAATTATAATAGATTCA
ATTGTGAGCGGATAACAATTTCACACAGAATTCATTAAAGAGGAGAAATTAACCATGGGACATCACCATC
ATCACCATCACCATTCAAAAATCGAAGAAGGTAAACTGGTAATCTGGATTAACGGCGATAAAGGCTATAA
CGGTCTCGCTGAAGTCGGTAAGAAATTCGAGAAAGATACCGGAATTAAAGTCACCGTTGAGCATCCGGAT
AAACTGGAAGAGAAATTCCCACAGGTTGCGGCAACTGGCGATGGCCCTGACATTATCTTCTGGGCACACG
ACCGCTTTGGTGGCTACGCTCAATCTGGCCTGTTGGCTGAAATCACCCCGGACAAAGCGTTCCAGGACAA
GCTGTATCCGTTTACCTGGGATGCCGTACGTTACAACGGCAAGCTGATTGCTTACCCGATCGCTGTTGAA
GCGTTATCGCTGATTTATAACAAAGATCTGCTGCCGAACCCGCCAAAAACCTGGGAAGAGATCCCGGCGC
TGGATAAAGAACTGAAAGCGAAAGGTAAGAGCGCGCTGATGTTCAACCTGCAAGAACCGTACTTCACCTG
GCCGCTGATTGCTGCTGACGGGGGTTATGCGTTCAAGTATGAAAACGGCAAGTACGACATTAAAGACGTG
GGCGTGGATAACGCTGGCGCGAAAGCGGGTCTGACCTTCCTGGTTGACCTGATTAAAAACAAACACATGA
ATGCAGACACCGATTACTCCATCGCAGAAGCTGCCTTTAATAAAGGCGAAACAGCGATGACCATCAACGG
CCCGTGGGCATGGTCCAACATCGACACCAGCAAAGTGAATTATGGTGTAACGGTACTGCCGACCTTCAAG
GGTCAACCATCCAAACCGTTCGTTGGCGTGCTGAGCGCAGGTATTAACGCCGCCAGTCCGAACAAAGAGC
TGGCAAAAGAGTTCCTCGAAAACTATCTGCTGACTGATGAAGGTCTGGAAGCGGTTAATAAAGACAAACC
GCTGGGTGCCGTAGCGCTGAAGTCTTACGAGGAAGAGTTGGCGAAAGATCCACGTATTGCCGCCACTATG
GAAAACGCCCAG
Features (pLannotate 1.2.2; 22 found; start..end, strand, type, name):
    193..217     +  protein_bind   attB1: mutant version of attB; recombination site for the Gateway® BP reaction BP Clonase™
    220..237     +  CDS            capTEV™ (fragment): composite tag for in vivo biotinylation, TEV protease cleavage, and 6xHis tagging
    258..351     +  CDS            lacI (fragment): lac repressor; lacI; The lac repressor binds to the lac operator to inhibit transcription in E. coli. This inhibition can be relieved by adding lactose or isopropyl-β-D-thiogalactopyranoside (IPTG).
    364..453     +  CDS            3xHA: three tandem HA epitope tags
    460..897     +  CDS            mioC: MIOC_ECOLI - Also known as yieB. Experimental evidence at protein level: Swiss-Prot protein existence level 1. Probable electron transporter required for biotin synthase activity. From Escherichia coli (strain K12).
    905..929     -  protein_bind   attB2: mutant version of attB; recombination site for the Gateway® BP reaction BP Clonase™
    997..1091    +  terminator     lambda t0 terminator: transcription terminator from phage lambda
   1106..1134    +  promoter       cat promoter (fragment): promoter of the E. coli cat gene encoding chloramphenicol acetyltransferase
   1135..1791    +  CDS            cat: CAT_ECOLX - Experimental evidence at protein level: Swiss-Prot protein existence level 1. This enzyme is an effector of chloramphenicol resistance in bacteria. From Escherichia coli. This protein is used as a marker in many commonly used cloning vectors, such as pACYC184.
   1859..1945    +  terminator     rrnB T1 terminator: Escherichia coli rrnB; transcription terminator T1 from the E. coli rrnB gene
   1968..1985    -  promoter       tet promoter (fragment): E. coli promoter for tetracycline efflux protein gene
   2004..2025    -  protein_bind   CAP binding site: CAP binding activates transcription in the presence of cAMP. E. coli catabolite activator protein
   2038..3120    -  CDS            lacI: lac repressor; lacI; The lac repressor binds to the lac operator to inhibit transcription in E. coli. This inhibition can be relieved by adding lactose or isopropyl-β-D-thiogalactopyranoside (IPTG).
   3121..3198    -  promoter       lacIq promoter: lacI (mutant); In the lacIq allele, a single base change in the promoter boosts expression of the lacI gene about 10-fold.
   3247..3288    +  CDS            rop (fragment): Rop protein, which maintains plasmids at low copy number; rop
   3390..3530    +  misc_feature   bom: basis of mobility region from pBR322
   3716..4304    -  rep_origin     ori: high-copy-number ColE1/pMB1/pBR322/pUC origin of replication
   4475..5335    -  CDS            AmpR: β-lactamase; bla; confers resistance to ampicillin, carbenicillin, and related antibiotics
   5336..5440    -  promoter       AmpR promoter: bla
   5550..5594    +  promoter       T5 promoter: bacteriophage T5 promoter for E. coli RNA polymerase, with embedded lac operator
   5602..5618    +  protein_bind   lac operator: The lac repressor binds to the lac operator to inhibit transcription in E. coli. This inhibition can be relieved by adding lactose or isopropyl-β-D-thiogalactopyranoside (IPTG). lac repressor encoded by lacI
   5688..123     +  CDS            MBP (across the origin): maltose binding protein from E. coli; malE (mutated); This version of the gene does not encode a signal sequence, so MBP will remain in the cytosol.
