[The description below was written by a language model from this plasmid's Addgene catalogue record and pLannotate feature annotations shown in this document.]
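Description:
His8:MBP-tev-Phe-eK-Flv is a bacterial expression plasmid built on the pVP16 backbone by Gateway cloning and designed to produce an artificial substrate for in vitro ubiquitination studies of the N-end rule pathway. It replicates from a high-copy ColE1/pMB1-type origin (with a bom region and only a fragment of rop) and is selected with ampicillin through the AmpR β-lactamase gene. The feature table also shows a cat (chloramphenicol acetyltransferase) coding sequence with a promoter fragment downstream of the insert, although chloramphenicol is not listed as a selection in the catalogue entry.

Expression is driven by a bacteriophage T5 promoter with lac operator sequences, kept repressed by a plasmid-borne lacI gene under the lacIq promoter, so that it is IPTG-inducible; lambda t0 and rrnB T1 terminators follow the cassette. The open reading frame begins with the backbone-encoded 8xHis tag and a cytosolic maltose binding protein lacking a signal sequence, which serve for purification and solubility. Between the attB1 and attB2 sites lies the insert: a TEV protease recognition element, a short linker segment that the annotation matches to a lacI fragment while the catalogue describes it as a lacZ derivative (the "eK" region), a 3xHA epitope tag, and the E. coli flavin-binding protein MioC ("Flv"). The name implies that TEV cleavage removes the His8-MBP carrier and exposes phenylalanine as the new N-terminal residue, a destabilising N-degron, though the record does not spell this out. The HA tag should allow immunodetection of the reporter in ubiquitination assays.
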