Addgene plasmid #83384: His8:MBP-tev-Phe-eK-Flv
Purpose: bacterial expression vector pVP16 containing a derivative of E. coli lacZ fused with E. coli flavin binding protein MioC to be used in N-end rule in vitro ubiquitination studies
Depositing lab: Nico Dissmeyer. Depositing organization: Leibniz Institute of Plant Biochemistry (IPB).
Backbone
  Vector backbone: pVP16
  Vector type: Bacterial Expression, Synthetic Biology
Growth in bacteria
  Bacterial resistance: Ampicillin, 100 μg/mL
  Growth temperature: 37°C
  Growth strain: BL21
  Copy number: High Copy
Gene/Insert
  Gene/Insert name: flavin binding protein MioC
  Species: E. coli
  Insert size (bp): 450
  GenBank ID: WP_080028772.1
  Tag / fusion protein: 8xHis (N terminal on backbone); MBP (N terminal on backbone); 3xHA (N terminal on backbone)
  Cloning method: Gateway Cloning
  Sequencing primers: 5′ gatgtccgctttctggtatgc; 3′ GTTCTGAGGTCATTACTGG
Terms and licenses: Academic/Nonprofit Terms; Industry Terms: Not Available to Industry
How to cite: His8:MBP-tev-Phe-eK-Flv was a gift from Nico Dissmeyer (Addgene plasmid # 83384 ; http://n2t.net/addgene:83384 ; RRID:Addgene_83384)
